LOCUS       Exported 756 bp ds-DNA linear SYN 18-MAY-2021
DEFINITION  Protein expression..
ACCESSION   .
VERSION     .
KEYWORDS    pCri-4a
SOURCE      synthetic DNA construct
  ORGANISM  synthetic DNA construct
REFERENCE   1 (bases 1 to 756)
  AUTHORS   Goulas T, Cuppari A, Garcia-Castellanos R, Snipas S, Glockshuber R,
            Arolas JL, Gomis-Ruth FX
  TITLE     The pCri System: A Vector Collection for Recombinant Protein
            Expression and Purification.
  JOURNAL   PLoS One. 2014 Nov 11;9(11):e112643. doi:
            10.1371/journal.pone.0112643. eCollection 2014.
  PUBMED    25386923
REFERENCE   2 (bases 1 to 756)
  AUTHORS   .
  TITLE     Direct Submission
  JOURNAL   Exported May 18, 2021 from SnapGene Server 1.1.58
            http://www.snapgene.com
FEATURES             Location/Qualifiers
     source          1..756
                     /organism="synthetic DNA construct"
                     /mol_type="other DNA"
     primer_bind     156..175
                     /label=pBRrevBam
                     /note="pBR322 vectors, tet region, downstream of BamHI,
                     reverse primer"
     primer_bind     259..278
                     /label=T7
                     /note="T7 promoter, forward primer"
     promoter        259..277
                     /label=T7 promoter
                     /note="promoter for bacteriophage T7 RNA polymerase"
     protein_bind    278..302
                     /label=lac operator
                     /bound_moiety="lac repressor encoded by lacI"
                     /note="The lac repressor binds to the lac operator to
                     inhibit transcription in E. coli. This inhibition can be
                     relieved by adding lactose or
                     isopropyl-beta-D-thiogalactopyranoside (IPTG)."
     RBS             317..339
                     /note="efficient ribosome binding site from bacteriophage
                     T7 gene 10 (Olins and Rangwala, 1989)"
     CDS             352..369
                     /codon_start=1
                     /product="6xHis affinity tag"
                     /label=6xHis
                     /translation="HHHHHH"
     CDS             373..699
                     /codon_start=1
                     /gene="trxA"
                     /product="E. coli thioredoxin"
                     /label=TrxA
                     /translation="MSDKIIHLTDDSFDTDVLKADGAILVDFWAEWCGPCKMIAPILDE
                     IADEYQGKLTVAKLNIDQNPGTAPKYGIRGIPTLLLFKNGEVAATKVGALSKGQLKEFL
                     DANLA"
     CDS             718..738
                     /codon_start=1
                     /product="tobacco etch virus (TEV) protease recognition and
                     cleavage site"
                     /label=TEV site
                     /translation="ENLYFQG"
ORIGIN
        1 agtagtaggt tgaggccgtt gagcaccgcc gccgcaagga atggtgcatg caaggagatg
       61 gcgcccaaca gtcccccggc cacggggcct gccaccatac ccacgccgaa acaagcgctc
      121 atgagcccga agtggcgagc ccgatcttcc ccatcggtga tgtcggcgat ataggcgcca
      181 gcaaccgcac ctgtggcgcc ggtgatgccg gccacgatgc gtccggcgta gaggatcgag
      241 atctcgatcc cgcgaaatta atacgactca ctatagggga attgtgagcg gataacaatt
      301 cccctctaga aataattttg tttaacttta agaaggagat ataccatgaa acatcaccat
      361 caccatcacc ccatgagcga taaaattatt cacctgactg acgacagttt tgacacggat
      421 gtactcaaag cggacggggc gatcctcgtc gatttctggg cagagtggtg cggtccgtgc
      481 aaaatgatcg ccccgattct ggatgaaatc gctgacgaat atcagggcaa actgaccgtt
      541 gcaaaactga acatcgatca aaaccctggc actgcgccga aatatggcat ccgtggtatc
      601 ccgactctgc tgctgttcaa aaacggtgaa gtggcggcaa ccaaagtggg tgcactgtct
      661 aaaggtcagt tgaaagagtt cctcgacgct aacctggccg gatctggcag tggttctgag
      721 aatctttatt ttcagggcgc catggccaaa gtgagc
//
