>Addgene plasmid #61314 | pCri-4a | depositor partial sequence | sequence record 99644 | Cloning/Expression region
TTTAAGAAGGAGATATACCATGAAACATCACCATCACCATCACCCCATGAGCGATAAAATTATTCACCTG
ACTGACGACAGTTTTGACACGGATGTACTCAAAGCGGACGGGGCGATCCTCGTCGATTTCTGGGCAGAGT
GGTGCGGTCCGTGCAAAATGATCGCCCCGATTCTGGATGAAATCGCTGACGAATATCAGGGCAAACTGAC
CGTTGCAAAACTGAACATCGATCAAAACCCTGGCACTGCGCCGAAATATGGCATCCGTGGTATCCCGACT
CTGCTGCTGTTCAAAAACGGTGAAGTGGCGGCAACCAAAGTGGGTGCACTGTCTAAAGGTCAGTTGAAAG
AGTTCCTCGACGCTAACCTGGCCGGATCTGGCAGTGGTTCTGAGAATCTTTATTTTCAGGGCGCCATGGC
CAAAGTGAGCAAGGGCGAGGAGCTGTTCACCGGGGTGGTGCCCATCCTGGTCGAGCTGGACGGCGACGTA
AACGGCCACAAGTTCAGCGTGTCCGGCGAGGGCGAGGGCGATGCCACCTACGGCAAGCTGACCCTGAAGT
TCATCTGCACCACCGGCAAGCTGCCCGTGCCCTGGCCCACCCTCGTGACCACCTTCGGCTACGGCCTGCA
GTGCTTCGCCCGCTACCCCGACCACATGAAGCAGCACGACTTCTTCAAGTCCGCCATGCCCGAAGGCTAC
GTCCAGGAGCGCACCATCTTCTTCAAGGACGACGGCAACTACAAGACCCGCGCCGAGGTGAAGTTCGAGG
GCGACACCCTGGTGAACCGCATCGAGCTGAAGGGCATCGACTTCAAGGAGGACGGCAACATCCTGGGGCA
CAAGCTGGAGTACAACTACAACAGCCACAACGTCTATATCATGGCCGACAAGCAGAAGAACGGCATCAAG
GTGAACTTCAAGATCCGCCACAACATCGAGGACGGCAGCGTGCAGCTCGCCGACCACTACCAGCAGAACA
CCCCCATCGGCGACGGCCCCGTGCTGCTGCCCGACAACCACTACCTGAGCACCCAGTCCGCCCTGAGCAA
AGACCCCAACGAGAAGCGCGATCACATGGTCCTGCTGGAGTTCGTGACCGCCGCCGGGATCACTCTCGGC
ATGGACGAGCTGTACAAGTAAGGTACCGGATCCGAATTCGAGCTCCGTCGACAAGCTTGCGGCCGCACTC
GAGCACCACCACCACCACCACTGAGATCCGGCTGCTAACAAAGCCCGAAAGAA
