>Addgene plasmid #61314 | pCri-4a | addgene partial sequence | sequence record 101022 | EGFP-C 5'-CATGGTCCTGCTGGAGTTCGTG-3'
GTAAGGTACCGGATCCGAATTCGAGCTCCGTCGACAAGCTTGCGGCCGCACTCGAGCACCACCACCACCA
CCACTGAGATCCGGCTGCTAACAAAGCCCGAAAGGAAGCTGAGTTGGCTGCTGCCACCGCTGAGCAATAA
CTAGCATAACCCCTTGGGGCCTCTAAACGGGTCTTGAGGGGTTTTTTGCTGAAAGGAGGAACTATATCCG
GATTGGCGAATGGG
[124 nt withheld, positions 225-348]
C
[91 nt withheld, positions 350-440]
A
[49 nt withheld, positions 442-490]
CCTTTGACGTTGGAGTCCACGTTCTTTAATAGTGGACTCTTGTTCCAAACTGGAACAACACTCAACCCTA
TCTCGGTCTATTCTTTTGATTTATAAGGGATTTTGCCGATTTCGGCCTATTGGTTAAAAAATGAGCTGAT
TTAACAAAAATTTAACGCGAATTTTAACAAAATATTAACGCTTACAATTTAGGTGGCACTTTTCGGGGAA
ATGTGCGCGGAACCCCTATTTGTTTATTTTTCTAAATACATTCAAATATGTATCCGCTCATGAATTAATT
CTTAG
