[The description below was written by a language model from this plasmid's Addgene catalogue record and the feature table of its GenBank file.]
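Description:
pCri-4a is a bacterial expression vector from the pCri collection, a family of plasmids designed for recombinant protein production and purification. It is built on a pET backbone, has a listed total size of about 6.4 kb, is selected with kanamycin, and is recorded as low copy. The catalogue lists green fluorescent protein as the insert, flanked by an N-terminal His-tag and thioredoxin (TRX) tag and a C-terminal His-tag.

The sequence record held for this plasmid covers only a 756 bp portion, spanning the expression control region and the N-terminal fusion module. It therefore does not show the GFP coding sequence, the C-terminal His-tag, the kanamycin resistance gene or the origin of replication. Within the annotated segment, a T7 promoter is followed immediately by a lac operator, so transcription depends on T7 RNA polymerase and is held in check by lac repressor until it is relieved with IPTG or lactose. A strong ribosome binding site from phage T7 gene 10 drives translation of an open reading frame that begins with a 6xHis tag, continues into E. coli thioredoxin (TrxA), and ends in the annotated region with a TEV protease recognition site.

Together, these parts yield a His-TrxA-TEV-target fusion. Thioredoxin is a common fusion partner for improving solubility, the His tags allow metal-affinity purification, and TEV cleavage lets the N-terminal tags be removed from the purified protein. The record gives the purpose simply as protein expression and does not state what role the GFP insert plays in this vector.
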