Addgene plasmid #61314: pCri-4a
Purpose: Protein expression.
Depositing lab: F Xavier Gomis-Ruth. Depositing organization: Institut de Biologia Molecular de Barcelona (IBMB-CSIC). Publication: The pCri System: A Vector Collection for Recombinant Protein Expression and Purification. Goulas T, Cuppari A, Garcia-Castellanos R, Snipas S, Glockshuber R, Arolas JL, Gomis-Ruth FX. PLoS One. 2014 Nov 11;9(11):e112643. doi: 10.1371/journal.pone.0112643. eCollection 2014. PONE-D-14-36402 PubMed 25386923.
Backbone
  Vector backbone: pET
  Total vector size (bp): 6400
  Vector type: Bacterial Expression
Growth in bacteria
  Bacterial resistance: Kanamycin, 50 μg/mL
  Growth temperature: 37°C
  Growth strain: DH5alpha
  Copy number: Low Copy
Gene/Insert
  Gene/Insert name: Green fluorescent protein
  Tag / fusion protein: His-tag (N terminal on insert); TRX-tag (N terminal on insert); His-tag (C terminal on insert)
Terms and licenses: Academic/Nonprofit Terms; Industry Terms: Not Available to Industry
How to cite: pCri-4a was a gift from F Xavier Gomis-Ruth (Addgene plasmid # 61314 ; http://n2t.net/addgene:61314 ; RRID:Addgene_61314)
